>Addgene plasmid #48498 | pFUSB4_GAAG | depositor full sequence | sequence record 70198 | Full Sequence
ATGTTTTCCCAGTCACGACGTTGTAAAACGACGGCCAGTCTTAAGCGTCTCATGGCCTGACCCCGGACCA
AGTGGTGGCCTATCGCCAGCAACAATGGCGGCAAGCAAGCGCTCGAAACGGTGCAGCGGCTGTTGCCGGT
GCTGTGCCAGGACCATGGCCTGACCCCGGACCAAGTGGTGGCTATCGCCAGCAACATTGGCGGCAAGCAA
GCGCTCGAAACGGTGCAGCGGCTGTTGCCGGTGCTGTGCCAGGACCATGGCCTGACCCCGGACCAAGTGG
TGGCTATCGCCAGCAACATTGGCGGCAAGCAAGCGCTCGAAACGGTGCAGCGGCTGTTGCCGGTGCTGTG
CCAGGACCATGGCCTGACCCCGGACCAAGTGGTGGCTATCGCCAGCAACAATGGCGGCAAGCAAGCGCTC
GAAACGGTGCAGCGGCTGTTGCCGGTGCTGTGCCAGGACCATGGCCTGACCCCGGACCAAGTGGTGGCTA
TCGAGACGTCTAGACCAGCCAGGACAGAAATGCCTCGACTTCGCTGCTACCCAAGGTTGCCGGGTGACGC
ACACCGTGGAAACGGATGAAGGCACGAACCCAGTGGACATAAGCCTGTTCGGTTCGTAAGCTGTAATGCA
AGTAGCGTATGCGCTCACGCAACTGGTCCAGAACCTTGACCGAACGCAGCGGTGGTAACGGCGCAGTGGC
GGTTTTCATGGCTTGTTATGACTGTTTTTTTGGGGTACAGTCTATGCCTCGGGCATCCAAGCAGCAAGCG
CGTTACGCCGTGGGTCGATGTTTGATGTTATGGAGCAGCAACGATGTTACGCAGCAGGGCAGTCGCCCTA
AAACAAAGTTAAACATTATGAGGGAAGCGGTGATCGCCGAAGTATCGACTCAACTATCAGAGGTAGTTGG
CGTCATCGAGCGCCATCTCGAACCGACGTTGCTGGCCGTACATTTGTACGGCTCCGCAGTGGATGGCGGC
CTGAAGCCACACAGTGATATTGATTTGCTGGTTACGGTGACCGTAAGGCTTGATGAAACAACGCGGCGAG
CTTTGATCAACGACCTTTTGGAAACTTCGGCTTCCCCTGGAGAGAGCGAGATTCTCCGCGCTGTAGAAGT
CACCATTGTTGTGCACGACGACATCATTCCGTGGCGTTATCCAGCTAAGCGCGAACTGCAATTTGGAGAA
TGGCAGCGCAATGACATTCTTGCAGGTATCTTCGAGCCAGCCACGATCGACATTGATCTGGCTATCTTGC
TGACAAAAGCAAGAGAACATAGCGTTGCCTTGGTAGGTCCAGCGGCGGAGGAACTCTTTGATCCGGTTCC
TGAACAGGATCTATTTGAGGCGCTAAATGAAACCTTAACGCTATGGAACTCGCCGCCCGACTGGGCTGGC
GATGAGCGAAATGTAGTGCTTACGTTGTCCCGCATTTGGTACAGCGCAGTAACCGGCAAAATCGCGCCGA
AGGATGTCGCTGCCGACTGGGCAATGGAGCGCCTGCCGGCCCAGTATCAGCCCGTCATACTTGAAGCTAG
ACAGGCTTATCTTGGACAAGAAGAAGATCGCTTGGCCTCGCGCGCAGATCAGTTGGAAGAATTTGTCCAC
TACGTGAAAGGCGAGATCACCAAGGTAGTCGGCAAATAACCCTCGAGCCACCCATGACCAAAATCCCTTA
ACGTGAGTTACGCGTCGTTCCACTGAGCGTCAGACCCCGTAGAAAAGATCAAAGGATCTTCTTGAGATCC
TTTTTTTCTGCGCGTAATCTGCTGCTTGCAAACAAAAAAACCACCGCTACCAGCGGTGGTTTGTTTGCCG
GATCAAGAGCTACCAACTCTTTTTCCGAAGGTAACTGGCTTCAGCAGAGCGCAGATACCAAATACTGTCC
TTCTAGTGTAGCCGTAGTTAGGCCACCACTTCAAGAACTCTGTAGCACCGCCTACATACCTCGCTCTGCT
AATCCTGTTACCAGTGGCTGCTGCCAGTGGCGATAAGTCGTGTCTTACCGGGTTGGACTCAAGACGATAG
TTACCGGATAAGGCGCAGCGGTCGGGCTGAACGGGGGGTTCGTGCACACAGCCCAGCTTGGAGCGAACGA
CCTACACCGAACTGAGATACCTACAGCGTGAGCATTGAGAAAGCGCCACGCTTCCCGAAGGGAGAAAGGC
GGACAGGTATCCGGTAAGCGGCAGGGTCGGAACAGGAGAGCGCACGAGGGAGCTTCCAGGGGGAAACGCC
TGGTATCTTTATAGTCCTGTCGGGTTTCGCCACCTCTGACTTGAGCGTCGATTTTTGTGATGCTCGTCAG
GGGGGCGGAGCCTATGGAAAAACGCCAGCAACGCGGCCTTTTTACGGTTCCTGGCCTTTTGCTGGCCTTT
TGCTCACATGTTCTTTCCTGCGTTATCCCCTGATTCTGTGGATAACCGTATTACCGCCTTTGAGTGAGCT
GATACCGCTCGCCGCAGCCGAACGACCGAGCGCAGCGAGTCAGTGAGCGAGGAAGCGGAAGAGCGCCCAA
TACGCAAACCGCCTCTCCCCGCGCGTTGGCCGATTCATTAATGCAGCTGGCACGACAGGTTTCCCGACTG
GAAAGCGGGCAGTGAGCGCAACGCAATTAATACGCGTACCGCTAGCCAGGAAGAGTTTGTAGAAACGCAA
AAAGGCCATCCGTCAGGATGGCCTTCTGCTTAGTTTGATGCCTGGCAGTTTATGGCGGGCGTCCTGCCCG
CCACCCTCCGGGCCGTTGCTTCACAACGTTCAAATCCGCTCCCGGCGGATTTGTCCTACTCAGGAGAGCG
TTCACCGACAAACAACAGATAAAACGAAAGGCCCAGTCTTCCGACTGAGCCTTTCGTTTTATTTGATGCC
TGGCAGTTCCCTACTCTCGCGTTAACGCTAGCATGG
Features (pLannotate 1.2.2; 8 found; start..end, strand, type, name):
      3..39      -  CDS            lacZα (fragment): LacZα fragment of β-galactosidase; lacZ fragment
    596..619     +  promoter       Pc promoter (fragment): intI1 (promoter lies within the coding sequence); class 1 integron promoter
    795..851     +  CDS            GmR (fragment): gentamycin acetyltransferase; aacC1; confers resistance to gentamycin
    858..1649    +  CDS            SmR: aminoglycoside adenylyltransferase (Murphy, 1985); aadA; confers resistance to spectinomycin and streptomycin
   1742..2330    +  rep_origin     ori: high-copy-number ColE1/pMB1/pBR322/pUC origin of replication
   2513..2605    +  CDS            lacI (fragment): lac repressor; lacI; The lac repressor binds to the lac operator to inhibit transcription in E. coli. This inhibition can be relieved by adding lactose or isopropyl-β-D-thiogalactopyranoside (IPTG).
   2660..2687    -  terminator     rrnB T2 terminator: transcription terminator T2 from the E. coli rrnB gene
   2819..2862    +  terminator     rrnB T1 terminator: Escherichia coli rrnB; transcription terminator T1 from the E. coli rrnB gene
