[The description below was written by a language model from this plasmid's Addgene catalogue record and pLannotate feature annotations shown in this document.]
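Description:
pFUSB4_GAAG is a small (about 2.9 kb) intermediate array plasmid for modular TALEN assembly, built on the pFUS_B4 backbone by Golden Gate cloning. Its synthetic insert is a pre-assembled block of four TAL effector repeats carrying the repeat-variable diresidues NN, NI, NI and NN. Under the standard RVD code these specify the bases G, A, A and G, as reflected in the plasmid name. The catalogue lists the vector type as mammalian expression/TALEN. However, the annotated features include no eukaryotic promoter, nuclease domain or polyadenylation signal, so the plasmid looks like a bacterial cloning intermediate rather than a stand-alone expression construct.

The plasmid is propagated in E. coli from a high-copy ColE1/pUC-type origin and selected with spectinomycin. Resistance comes from the aadA aminoglycoside adenylyltransferase gene (SmR), which lies downstream of a class 1 integron Pc promoter fragment and a short remnant of a gentamicin acetyltransferase gene. Only short lacZα and lacI fragments remain, which fits replacement of a blue/white screening cassette by the repeat array during Golden Gate assembly. The rrnB T1 and T2 terminators are also annotated. The automated feature table does not annotate the TAL repeat array itself, so its exact position and boundaries are not given in the record.

The associated work describes a simplified 15-RVD GoldyTALEN design for in vivo genome engineering. In that setting, a pre-built four-repeat module like this one would be combined with other repeat arrays in a later Golden Gate step to build a full-length TALEN in a final expression backbone. Pre-built modules of this kind reduce the number of pieces that must be assembled for each new target site.
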