Addgene plasmid #48498: pFUSB4_GAAG
Depositing lab: Stephen Ekker. Depositing organization: Mayo Foundation for Medical Education and Research. Publication: High Efficiency In Vivo Genome Engineering with a Simplified 15-RVD GoldyTALEN Design. Ma AC, Lee HB, Clark KJ, Ekker SC. PLoS One. 2013 May 29;8(5):e65259. doi: 10.1371/journal.pone.0065259. Print 2013. PubMed 23734242.
Backbone
  Vector backbone: pFUS_B4
  Vector type: Mammalian Expression, TALEN
Growth in bacteria
  Bacterial resistance: Spectinomycin, 50 μg/mL
  Growth temperature: 37°C
  Growth strain: Top10
  Copy number: Unknown
Gene/Insert
  Gene/Insert name: RVD sequence: NN NI NI NN
  Species: Synthetic
  Cloning method: Unknown
  Sequencing primers: 5′ ttgatgcctggcagttccct; 3′ cgaaccgaacaggcttatgt
Terms and licenses: Academic/Nonprofit Terms; Industry Terms: Not Available to Industry
Depositor comments: Plasmid was created using Golden Gate cloning.
How to cite: pFUSB4_GAAG was a gift from Stephen Ekker (Addgene plasmid # 48498 ; http://n2t.net/addgene:48498 ; RRID:Addgene_48498)
