>Addgene plasmid #48498 | pFUSB4_GAAG | addgene partial sequence | sequence record 70890 | pCR8_F1 5'-ttgatgcctggcagttccct-3'
TCACGACGTTGTAAAACGACGGCCAGTCTTAAGCGTCTCATGGCCTGACCCCGGACCAAGTGGTGGCTAT
CGCCAGCAACAATGGCGGCAAGCAAGCGCTCGAAACGGTGCAGCGGCTGTTGCCGGTGCTGTGCCAGGAC
CATGGCCTGACCCCGGACCAAGTGGTGGCTATCGCCAGCAACATTGGCGGCAAGCAAGCGCTCGAAACGG
TGCAGCGGCTGTTGCCGGTGCTGTGCCAGGACCATGGCCTGACCCCGGACCAAGTGGTGGCTATCGCCAG
CAACATTGGCGGCAAGCAAGCGCTCGAAACGGTGCAGCGGCTGTTGCCGGTGCTGTGCCAGGACCATGGC
CTGACCCCGGACCAAGTGGTGGCTATCGCCAGCAACAATGGCGGCAAGCAAGCGCTCGAAACGGTGCAGC
GGCTGTTGCCGGTGCTGTGCCAGGACCATGGCCTGACCCCGGACCAAGTGGTGGCTATCGAGACGTCTAG
ACCAGCCAGGACAGAAATGCCTCGACTTCGCTGCTACCCAAGGTTGCCGGGTGACGCACACCGTGGAAAC
GGATGAAGGCACGAACCCAGTGGACATAAGCCTGTTCGGTTCGTAAGCTGTAATGCAAGTAGCGTATGCG
CTCACGCAACTGGTCCAGAACCTTGACCGAACGCAGCGGTGGTAACGGCGCAGTGGCGGTTTTCATGGCT
TGTTATGACTGTTTTTTTGGGGTACAGTCTATGCCTCGGGCATCCAAGCAGCAAGCGCGTTACGCCGTGG
GTCGATGTTTGATGTTATGGAGCAGCAACGATGTTACGCAGCA
